>Addgene plasmid #188681 | ipUSEPR-sg-Hs-PHGDH-int1 | addgene full sequence | sequence record 375018 | Addgene NGS Result
TCGACGGATCGGGAGATCTCCCGATCCCCTATGGTGCACTCTCAGTACAATCTGCTCTGATGCCGCATAG
TTAAGCCAGTATCTGCTCCCTGCTTGTGTGTTGGAGGTCGCTGAGTAGTGCGCGAGCAAAATTTAAGCTA
CAACAAGGCAAGGCTTGACCGACAATTGCATGAAGAATCTGCTTAGGGTTAGGCGTTTTGCGCTGCTTCG
CGATGTACGGGCCAGATATACGCGTTGACATTGATTATTGACTAGTTATTAATAGTAATCAATTACGGGG
TCATTAGTTCATAGCCCATATATGGAGTTCCGCGTTACATAACTTACGGTAAATGGCCCGCCTGGCTGAC
CGCCCAACGACCCCCGCCCATTGACGTCAATAATGACGTATGTTCCCATAGTAACGCCAATAGGGACTTT
CCATTGACGTCAATGGGTGGAGTATTTACGGTAAACTGCCCACTTGGCAGTACATCAAGTGTATCATATG
CCAAGTACGCCCCCTATTGACGTCAATGACGGTAAATGGCCCGCCTGGCATTATGCCCAGTACATGACCT
TATGGGACTTTCCTACTTGGCAGTACATCTACGTATTAGTCATCGCTATTACCATGGTGATGCGGTTTTG
GCAGTACATCAATGGGCGTGGATAGCGGTTTGACTCACGGGGATTTCCAAGTCTCCACCCCATTGACGTC
AATGGGAGTTTGTTTTGGCACCAAAATCAACGGGACTTTCCAAAATGTCGTAACAACTCCGCCCCATTGA
CGCAAATGGGCGGTAGGCGTGTACGGTGGGAGGTCTATATAAGCAGCGCGTTTTGCCTGTACTGGGTCTC
TCTGGTTAGACCAGATCTGAGCCTGGGAGCTCTCTGGCTAACTAGGGAACCCACTGCTTAAGCCTCAATA
AAGCTTGCCTTGAGTGCTTCAAGTAGTGTGTGCCCGTCTGTTGTGTGACTCTGGTAACTAGAGATCCCTC
AGACCCTTTTAGTCAGTGTGGAAAATCTCTAGCAGTGGCGCCCGAACAGGGACTTGAAAGCGAAAGGGAA
ACCAGAGGAGCTCTCTCGACGCAGGACTCGGCTTGCTGAAGCGCGCACGGCAAGAGGCGAGGGGCGGCGA
CTGGTGAGTACGCCAAAAATTTTGACTAGCGGAGGCTAGAAGGAGAGAGATGGGTGCGAGAGCGTCAGTA
TTAAGCGGGGGAGAATTAGATCGCGATGGGAAAAAATTCGGTTAAGGCCAGGGGGAAAGAAAAAATATAA
ATTAAAACATATAGTATGGGCAAGCAGGGAGCTAGAACGATTCGCAGTTAATCCTGGCCTGTTAGAAACA
TCAGAAGGCTGTAGACAAATACTGGGACAGCTACAACCATCCCTTCAGACAGGATCAGAAGAACTTAGAT
CATTATATAATACAGTAGCAACCCTCTATTGTGTGCATCAAAGGATAGAGATAAAAGACACCAAGGAAGC
TTTAGACAAGATAGAGGAAGAGCAAAACAAAAGTAAGACCACCGCACAGCAAGCGGCCGGCCGCTGATCT
TCAGACCTGGAGGAGGAGATATGAGGGACAATTGGAGAAGTGAATTATATAAATATAAAGTAGTAAAAAT
TGAACCATTAGGAGTAGCACCCACCAAGGCAAAGAGAAGAGTGGTGCAGAGAGAAAAAAGAGCAGTGGGA
ATAGGAGCTTTGTTCCTTGGGTTCTTGGGAGCAGCAGGAAGCACTATGGGCGCAGCGTCAATGACGCTGA
CGGTACAGGCCAGACAATTATTGTCTGGTATAGTGCAGCAGCAGAACAATTTGCTGAGGGCTATTGAGGC
GCAACAGCATCTGTTGCAACTCACAGTCTGGGGCATCAAGCAGCTCCAGGCAAGAATCCTGGCTGTGGAA
AGATACCTAAAGGATCAACAGCTCCTGGGGATTTGGGGTTGCTCTGGAAAACTCATTTGCACCACTGCTG
TGCCTTGGAATGCTAGTTGGAGTAATAAATCTCTGGAACAGATTTGGAATCACACGACCTGGATGGAGTG
GGACAGAGAAATTAACAATTACACAAGCTTAATACACTCCTTAATTGAAGAATCGCAAAACCAGCAAGAA
AAGAATGAACAAGAATTATTGGAATTAGATAAATGGGCAAGTTTGTGGAATTGGTTTAACATAACAAATT
GGCTGTGGTATATAAAATTATTCATAATGATAGTAGGAGGCTTGGTAGGTTTAAGAATAGTTTTTGCTGT
ACTTTCTATAGTGAATAGAGTTAGGCAGGGATATTCACCATTATCGTTTCAGACCCACCTCCCAACCCCG
AGGGGACCCGACAGGCCCGAAGGAATAGAAGAAGAAGGTGGAGAGAGAGACAGAGACAGATCCATTCGAT
TAGTGAACGGATCGGCACTGCGTGCGCCAATTCTGCAGACAAATGGCAGTATTCATCCACAATTTTAAAA
GAAAAGGGGGGATTGGGGGGTACAGTGCAGGGGAAAGAATAGTAGACATAATAGCAACAGACATACAAAC
TAAAGAATTACAAAAACAAATTACAAAAATTCAAAATTTTCGGGTTTATTACAGGGACAGCAGAGATCCA
GTTTGGTTAGTACCGGGCCCGGGTCGACTAGTGATCAGTGTGAGGGAGTGTAAAGCTGGTTTGAGGGCCT
ATTTCCCATGATTCCTTCATATTTGCATATACGATACAAGGCTGTTAGAGAGATAATTAGAATTAATTTG
ACTGTAAACACAAAGATATTAGTACAAAATACGTGACGTAGAAAGTAATAATTTCTTGGGTAGTTTGCAG
TTTTAAAATTATGTTTTAAAATGGACTATCATATGCTTACCGTAACTTGAAAGTATTTCGATTTCTTGGC
TTTATATATCTTGTGGAAAGGACGAAACACCGGGCGAGAGAGAGAAAATTGGTTTAAGAGCTATGCTGGA
AACAGCATAGCAAGTTTAAATAAGGCTAGTCCGTTATCAACTTGAAAAAGTGGCACCGAGTCGGTGCTTT
TTTAAACCGCTGTTCCTAGGAATCCCGAGGCCTTCGAGTGGCTCCGGTGCCCGTCAGTGGGCAGAGCGCA
CATCGCCCACAGTCCCCGAGAAGTTGGGGGGAGGGGTCGGCAATTGAACCGGTGCCTAGAGAAGGTGGCG
CGGGGTAAACTGGGAAAGTGATGTCGTGTACTGGCTCCGCCTTTTTCCCGAGGGTGGGGGAGAACCGTAT
ATAAGTGCAGTAGTCGCCGTGAACGTTCTTTTTCGCAACGGGTTTGCCGCCAGAACACAGGTGTCGTGAC
GCGGGACCCGACATTAGCGCTACAGCTTAAGCGGGCCACCATGACCGAGTACAAGCCCACGGTGCGCCTC
GCCACCCGCGACGACGTCCCCAGGGCCGTACGCACCCTCGCCGCCGCGTTCGCCGACTACCCCGCCACGC
GCCACACCGTCGATCCGGACCGCCACATCGAGCGGGTCACCGAGCTGCAAGAACTCTTCCTCACGCGCGT
CGGGCTCGACATCGGCAAGGTGTGGGTCGCGGACGACGGCGCCGCCGTGGCGGTCTGGACCACGCCGGAG
AGCGTCGAAGCGGGGGCGGTGTTCGCCGAGATCGGCCCGCGCATGGCCGAGTTGAGCGGTTCCCGGCTGG
CCGCGCAGCAACAGATGGAAGGCCTCCTGGCGCCGCACCGGCCCAAGGAGCCCGCGTGGTTCCTGGCCAC
CGTCGGAGTCTCGCCCGACCACCAGGGCAAGGGTCTGGGCAGCGCCGTCGTGCTCCCCGGAGTGGAGGCG
GCCGAGCGCGCCGGGGTGCCCGCCTTCCTGGAGACCTCCGCGCCCCGCAACCTCCCCTTCTACGAGCGGC
TCGGCTTCACCGTCACCGCCGACGTCGAGGTGCCCGAAGGACCGCGCACCTGGTGCATGACCCGCAAGCC
CGGTGCCGCTAGCGGCAGCGGCGCCACCAACTTCAGCCTGCTGAAGCAGGCCGGCGACGTGGAGGAGAAC
CCCGGCCCCATGGTGTCTAAGGGCGAAGAGCTGATTAAGGAGAACATGCACATGAAGCTGTATATGGAGG
GCACCGTGAACAACCACCACTTCAAGTGCACATCCGAGGGCGAAGGCAAGCCCTACGAGGGCACCCAGAC
CATGAGAATCAAGGTGGTCGAGGGCGGCCCTCTCCCCTTCGCCTTCGACATCCTGGCTACCAGCTTCATG
TACGGCAGCAGAACCTTCATCAACCACACCCAGGGCATCCCCGACTTCTTTAAGCAGTCCTTCCCTGAGG
GCTTCACATGGGAGAGAGTCACCACATACGAAGACGGGGGCGTGCTGACCGCTACCCAGGACACCAGCCT
CCAGGACGGCTGCCTCATCTACAACGTCAAGATCAGAGGGGTGAACTTCCCATCCAACGGCCCTGTGATG
CAGAAGAAAACACTCGGCTGGGAGGCCAACACCGAGATGCTGTACCCCGCTGACGGCGGCCTGGAAGGCA
GAAGCGACATGGCCCTGAAGCTCGTGGGCGGGGGCCACCTGATCTGCAACTTCAAGACCACATACAGATC
CAAGAAACCCGCTAAGAACCTCAAGATGCCCGGCGTCTACTATGTGGACCACAGACTGGAAAGAATCAAG
GAGGCCGACAAAGAGACCTACGTCGAGCAGCACGAGGTGGCTGTGGCCAGATACTGCGACCTCCCTAGCA
AACTGGGGCACAAACTTAATTGAAAACGTTGTTGTTTGGGGTTGAATTACTCTTCTAGACCGCGGCGCGC
CCGATAATCAACCTCTGGATTACAAAATTTGTGAAAGATTGACTGGTATTCTTAACTATGTTGCTCCTTT
TACGCTATGTGGATACGCTGCTTTAATGCCTTTGTATCATGCTATTGCTTCCCGTATGGCTTTCATTTTC
TCCTCCTTGTATAAATCCTGGTTGCTGTCTCTTTATGAGGAGTTGTGGCCCGTTGTCAGGCAACGTGGCG
TGGTGTGCACTGTGTTTGCTGACGCAACCCCCACTGGTTGGGGCATTGCCACCACCTGTCAGCTCCTTTC
CGGGACTTTCGCTTTCCCCCTCCCTATTGCCACGGCGGAACTCATCGCCGCCTGCCTTGCCCGCTGCTGG
ACAGGGGCTCGGCTGTTGGGCACTGACAATTCCGTGGTGTTGTCGGGGAAATCATCGTCCTTTCCTTGGC
TGCTCGCCTGTGTTGCCACCTGGATTCTGCGCGGGACGTCCTTCTGCTACGTCCCTTCGGCCCTCAATCC
AGCGGACCTTCCTTCCCGCGGCCTGCTGCCGGCTCTGCGGCCTCTTCCGCGTCTTCGCCTTCGCCCTCAG
ACGAGTCGGATCTCCCTTTGGGCCGCCTCCCCGCATCGATACCGTCGACCTCGATCGAGACCTAGAAAAA
CATGGAGCAATCACAAGTAGCAATACAGCAGCTACCAATGCTGATTGTGCCTGGCTAGAAGCACAAGAGG
AGGAGGAGGTGGGTTTTCCAGTCACACCTCAGGTACCTTTAAGACCAATGACTTACAAGGCAGCTGTAGA
TCTTAGCCACTTTTTAAAAGAAAAGGGGGGACTGGAAGGGCTAATTCACTCCCAACGAAGACAAGATATC
CTTGATCTGTGGATCTACCACACACAAGGCTACTTCCCTGATTGGCAGAACTACACACCAGGGCCAGGGA
TCAGATATCCACTGACCTTTGGATGGTGCTACAAGCTAGTACCAGTTGAGCAAGAGAAGGTAGAAGAAGC
CAATGAAGGAGAGAACACCCGCTTGTTACACCCTGTGAGCCTGCATGGGATGGATGACCCGGAGAGAGAA
GTATTAGAGTGGAGGTTTGACAGCCGCCTAGCATTTCATCACATGGCCCGAGAGCTGCATCCGGACTGTA
CTGGGTCTCTCTGGTTAGACCAGATCTGAGCCTGGGAGCTCTCTGGCTAACTAGGGAACCCACTGCTTAA
GCCTCAATAAAGCTTGCCTTGAGTGCTTCAAGTAGTGTGTGCCCGTCTGTTGTGTGACTCTGGTAACTAG
AGATCCCTCAGACCCTTTTAGTCAGTGTGGAAAATCTCTAGCAGCATGTGAGCAAAAGGCCAGCAAAAGG
CCAGGAACCGTAAAAAGGCCGCGTTGCTGGCGTTTTTCCATAGGCTCCGCCCCCCTGACGAGCATCACAA
AAATCGACGCTCAAGTCAGAGGTGGCGAAACCCGACAGGACTATAAAGATACCAGGCGTTTCCCCCTGGA
AGCTCCCTCGTGCGCTCTCCTGTTCCGACCCTGCCGCTTACCGGATACCTGTCCGCCTTTCTCCCTTCGG
GAAGCGTGGCGCTTTCTCATAGCTCACGCTGTAGGTATCTCAGTTCGGTGTAGGTCGTTCGCTCCAAGCT
GGGCTGTGTGCACGAACCCCCCGTTCAGCCCGACCGCTGCGCCTTATCCGGTAACTATCGTCTTGAGTCC
AACCCGGTAAGACACGACTTATCGCCACTGGCAGCAGCCACTGGTAACAGGATTAGCAGAGCGAGGTATG
TAGGCGGTGCTACAGAGTTCTTGAAGTGGTGGCCTAACTACGGCTACACTAGAAGAACAGTATTTGGTAT
CTGCGCTCTGCTGAAGCCAGTTACCTTCGGAAAAAGAGTTGGTAGCTCTTGATCCGGCAAACAAACCACC
GCTGGTAGCGGTGGTTTTTTTGTTTGCAAGCAGCAGATTACGCGCAGAAAAAAAGGATCTCAAGAAGATC
CTTTGATCTTTTCTACGGGGTCTGACGCTCAGTGGAACGAAAACTCACGTTAAGGGATTTTGGTCATGAG
ATTATCAAAAAGGATCTTCACCTAGATCCTTTTAAATTAAAAATGAAGTTTTAAATCAATCTAAAGTATA
TATGAGTAAACTTGGTCTGACAGTTACCAATGCTTAATCAGTGAGGCACCTATCTCAGCGATCTGTCTAT
TTCGTTCATCCATAGTTGCCTGACTCCCCGTCGTGTAGATAACTACGATACGGGAGGGCTTACCATCTGG
CCCCAGTGCTGCAATGATACCGCGAGACCCACGCTCACCGGCTCCAGATTTATCAGCAATAAACCAGCCA
GCCGGAAGGGCCGAGCGCAGAAGTGGTCCTGCAACTTTATCCGCCTCCATCCAGTCTATTAATTGTTGCC
GGGAAGCTAGAGTAAGTAGTTCGCCAGTTAATAGTTTGCGCAACGTTGTTGCCATTGCTACAGGCATCGT
GGTGTCACGCTCGTCGTTTGGTATGGCTTCATTCAGCTCCGGTTCCCAACGATCAAGGCGAGTTACATGA
TCCCCCATGTTGTGCAAAAAAGCGGTTAGCTCCTTCGGTCCTCCGATCGTTGTCAGAAGTAAGTTGGCCG
CAGTGTTATCACTCATGGTTATGGCAGCACTGCATAATTCTCTTACTGTCATGCCATCCGTAAGATGCTT
TTCTGTGACTGGTGAGTACTCAACCAAGTCATTCTGAGAATAGTGTATGCGGCGACCGAGTTGCTCTTGC
CCGGCGTCAATACGGGATAATACCGCGCCACATAGCAGAACTTTAAAAGTGCTCATCATTGGAAAACGTT
CTTCGGGGCGAAAACTCTCAAGGATCTTACCGCTGTTGAGATCCAGTTCGATGTAACCCACTCGTGCACC
CAACTGATCTTCAGCATCTTTTACTTTCACCAGCGTTTCTGGGTGAGCAAAAACAGGAAGGCAAAATGCC
GCAAAAAAGGGAATAAGGGCGACACGGAAATGTTGAATACTCATACTCTTCCTTTTTCAATATTATTGAA
GCATTTATCAGGGTTATTGTCTCATGAGCGGATACATATTTGAATGTATTTAGAAAAATAAACAAATAGG
GGTTCCGCGCACATTTCCCCGAAAAGTGCCACCTGACG
Features (pLannotate 1.2.2; 21 found; start..end, strand, type, name):
     30..82      -  misc_feature   bom (fragment): basis of mobility region from pBR322
    237..616     +  enhancer       CMV enhancer: human cytomegalovirus immediate early enhancer
    617..816     +  promoter       CMV promoter: human cytomegalovirus (CMV) immediate early promoter
    834..1014    +  LTR            5' LTR (truncated): truncated 5' long terminal repeat (LTR) from HIV-1
   1061..1186    +  misc_feature   HIV-1 Ψ: packaging signal of human immunodeficiency virus type 1
   1170..1508    +  CDS            HIV-1 gag (fragment): gag protein from human immunodeficiency virus 1; gag
   1683..1916    +  misc_feature   RRE: The Rev response element (RRE) of HIV-1 allows for Rev-dependent mRNA export from the nucleus to the cytoplasm.
   2293..2393    +  CDS            Rev (fragment): human immunodeficiency virus 1 (HIV-1) Rev protein; rev; enhances nuclear export of unspliced and incompletely spliced viral mRNAs
   2443..2560    +  misc_feature   cPPT/CTS: central polypurine tract and central termination sequence of HIV-1
   2653..2893    +  promoter       U6 promoter: RNA polymerase III promoter for human U6 snRNA
   2940..3007    +  misc_RNA       tracrRNA (fragment): trans-activating CRISPR RNA for the Streptococcus pyogenes CRISPR/Cas9 system
   3069..3280    +  promoter       EF-1α core promoter: core promoter for human elongation factor EF-1α
   3331..3927    +  CDS            PuroR (fragment): puromycin N-acetyltransferase; pac from Streptomyces; confers resistance to puromycin
   4000..4713    +  CDS            TagRFP: monomeric derivative of red fluorescent protein from Entacmaea quadricolor (Merzlyak et al., 2007) mammalian codon-optimized
   4766..5354    +  misc_feature   WPRE: woodchuck hepatitis virus posttranscriptional regulatory element
   5355..5374    +  misc_feature   MCS (fragment): pBluescript multiple cloning site
   5376..5876    +  CDS            nef (fragment): NEF_HV1LA - Experimental evidence at protein level: Swiss-Prot protein existence level 1. Extracellular Nef protein targets CD4(+) T-lymphocytes for apoptosis by interacting with CXCR4 surface receptors. From Human immunodeficiency virus type 1 group M subtype B (isolate Lai) (HIV-1).
   5883..6063    +  LTR            5' LTR (truncated): truncated 5' long terminal repeat (LTR) from HIV-1
   6125..6713    -  rep_origin     ori: high-copy-number ColE1/pMB1/pBR322/pUC origin of replication
   6884..7744    -  CDS            AmpR: β-lactamase; bla; confers resistance to ampicillin, carbenicillin, and related antibiotics
   7745..7849    -  promoter       AmpR promoter: bla
