[The description below was written by a language model from this plasmid's Addgene catalogue record and pLannotate feature annotations shown in this document.]
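Description:
ipUSEPR-sg-Hs-PHGDH-int1 is a lentiviral CRISPR guide-RNA expression plasmid of about 7.9 kb built on a pLenti backbone. It is deposited as a control sgRNA construct. In bacteria it replicates from a high-copy ColE1/pUC-type origin and is selected with ampicillin through the β-lactamase gene and its native promoter.

The viral portion follows the usual layout of an HIV-1-derived transfer vector. A CMV enhancer/promoter sits upstream of a truncated 5' LTR to drive genomic RNA production in packaging cells. This is followed by the Ψ packaging signal with a short gag fragment, the Rev response element for nuclear export of the unspliced RNA, and the cPPT/CTS element that aids nuclear import. A second truncated LTR, preceded by a nef-derived fragment, closes the proviral unit.

Between these elements lie two expression units. The first is a human U6 RNA polymerase III promoter driving a 20-nt spacer fused to the Streptococcus pyogenes Cas9 scaffold (annotated as a tracrRNA fragment). The spacer is described as targeting an intron of human PHGDH, the gene for phosphoglycerate dehydrogenase, so it presumably serves as a cutting control that leaves the coding sequence intact, for comparison with exon-targeting PHGDH guides. The second unit is an EF-1α core promoter driving puromycin N-acetyltransferase followed by TagRFP, with a WPRE downstream to enhance transcript expression. The annotation does not identify the linker joining the two coding sequences. These markers allow drug selection and red-fluorescence tracking of transduced cells. No Cas9 is annotated, so the nuclease must be supplied separately.
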