Addgene plasmid #188681: ipUSEPR-sg-Hs-PHGDH-int1
Purpose: control sgRNA
Depositing lab: Lewis Cantley. Depositing organization: Cornell University.
Backbone
  Vector backbone: pLenti
  Vector type: Lentiviral, CRISPR
Growth in bacteria
  Bacterial resistance: Ampicillin, 100 μg/mL
  Growth temperature: 30°C
  Growth strain: NEB Stable
  Copy number: High Copy
Gene/Insert
  Gene/Insert name: sgPHGDH intron control
  gRNA/shRNA sequence: GGGCGAGAGAGAGAAAATTG
  Species: H. sapiens (human)
  Insert size (bp): 20
  Mutation: WT
  Entrez Gene: PHGDH (a.k.a. 3-PGDH, 3PGDH, HEL-S-113, NLS, NLS1, PDG, PGAD, PGD, PGDH, PHGDHD, SERA)
  Cloning method: Restriction Enzyme; 5′ cloning site Unknown (unknown if destroyed)
Terms and licenses: Academic/Nonprofit Terms; Industry Terms: Not Available to Industry
How to cite: ipUSEPR-sg-Hs-PHGDH-int1 was a gift from Lewis Cantley (Addgene plasmid # 188681 ; http://n2t.net/addgene:188681 ; RRID:Addgene_188681)
